Addgene plasmid #116518: pHAGE-PIK3CA-N345T
Purpose: Lentiviral expression of PIK3CA N345T
Depositing lab: Gordon Mills & Kenneth Scott. Depositing organization: Baylor College of Medicine. Publication: Systematic Functional Annotation of Somatic Mutations in Cancer. Ng PK, Li J, Jeong KJ, Shao S, Chen H, Tsang YH, Sengupta S, Wang Z, Bhavana VH, Tran R, Soewito S, Minussi DC, Moreno D, Kong K, Dogruluk T, Lu H, Gao J, Tokheim C, Zhou DC, Johnson AM, Zeng J, Ip CKM, Ju Z, Wester M, Yu S, Li Y, Vellano CP, Schultz N, Karchin R, Ding L, Lu Y, Cheung LWT, Chen K, Shaw KR, Meric-Bernstam F, Scott KL, Yi S, Sahni N, Liang H, Mills GB. Cancer Cell. 2018 Mar 12;33(3):450-462.e10. doi: 10.1016/j.ccell.2018.01.021. PubMed 29533785.
Backbone
  Vector backbone: pHAGE
  Vector type: Lentiviral
Growth in bacteria
  Bacterial resistance: Ampicillin, 100 μg/mL
  Growth temperature: 37°C
  Growth strain: Stbl3
  Copy number: High Copy
Gene/Insert
  Gene/Insert name: PIK3CA
  Species: H. sapiens (human)
  Mutation: N345T
  Entrez Gene: PIK3CA (a.k.a. CCM4, CLAPO, CLOVE, CWS5, HMH, MCAP, MCM, MCMTC, PI3K, PI3K-alpha, p110-alpha)
  Cloning method: Gateway Cloning
Terms and licenses: Academic/Nonprofit Terms; Industry Terms: Not Available to Industry
How to cite: pHAGE-PIK3CA-N345T was a gift from Gordon Mills & Kenneth Scott (Addgene plasmid # 116518 ; http://n2t.net/addgene:116518 ; RRID:Addgene_116518)
