[The description below was written by a language model from this plasmid's Addgene catalogue record and the feature table of its GenBank file.]
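Description:
pHAGE-PIK3CA-N345T is an 11.7 kb HIV-1-based lentiviral expression plasmid built on the pHAGE backbone, carrying the human PIK3CA coding sequence (the p110-alpha catalytic subunit of PI3K) with the N345T substitution. It is propagated in E. coli through a high-copy ColE1/pUC-type origin and selected with ampicillin via the bla gene. The viral portion contains a full-length LTR at the upstream end (annotated as a 3' LTR in the feature table, though it sits in the 5' position), the Psi packaging signal, the Rev response element for Rev-dependent nuclear export of the genomic RNA, the cPPT/CTS element, and a U3-deleted downstream LTR that makes the integrated provirus self-inactivating.

The expression cassette is driven by the human EF-1-alpha promoter with its first intron, a strong constitutive promoter. The insert was introduced by Gateway recombination and lies in the roughly 3.2 kb interval between the attB1 and attB2 sites; the PIK3CA ORF itself is not annotated as a feature in the table. Downstream are short T3 and T7 promoter sequences, an attB4 site and a V5 epitope tag, but the record does not state whether the tag is fused in frame to the insert. An EMCV IRES then directs translation of puromycin N-acetyltransferase from the same transcript, so puromycin selection of transduced cells is linked to transgene expression, and a WPRE enhances transcript expression. The plasmid comes from a study systematically annotating the functional effects of somatic cancer mutations. It is intended for stable lentiviral expression of this PIK3CA variant in mammalian cells.
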