LOCUS       Exported 11696 bp ds-DNA circular SYN 13-MAY-2021
DEFINITION  Lentiviral expression of PIK3CA N345T.
ACCESSION   .
VERSION     .
KEYWORDS    pHAGE-PIK3CA-N345T
SOURCE      synthetic DNA construct
  ORGANISM  synthetic DNA construct
REFERENCE   1 (bases 1 to 11696)
  AUTHORS   Ng PK, Li J, Jeong KJ, Shao S, Chen H, Tsang YH, Sengupta S, Wang Z,
            Bhavana VH, Tran R, Soewito S, Minussi DC, Moreno D, Kong K,
            Dogruluk T, Lu H, Gao J, Tokheim C, Zhou DC, Johnson AM, Zeng J, Ip
            CKM, Ju Z, Wester M, Yu S, Li Y, Vellano CP, Schultz N, Karchin R,
            Ding L, Lu Y, Cheung LWT, Chen K, Shaw KR, Meric-Bernstam F, Scott
            KL, Yi S, Sahni N, Liang H, Mills GB
  TITLE     Systematic Functional Annotation of Somatic Mutations in Cancer.
  JOURNAL   Cancer Cell. 2018 Mar 12;33(3):450-462.e10. doi:
            10.1016/j.ccell.2018.01.021.
  PUBMED    29533785
REFERENCE   2 (bases 1 to 11696)
  AUTHORS   .
  TITLE     Direct Submission
  JOURNAL   Exported May 13, 2021 from SnapGene Server 1.1.58
            http://www.snapgene.com
FEATURES             Location/Qualifiers
     source          1..11696
                     /organism="synthetic DNA construct"
                     /mol_type="other DNA"
     LTR             1..634
                     /label=3' LTR
                     /note="3' long terminal repeat (LTR) from HIV-1"
     misc_feature    681..806
                     /label=HIV-1 Psi
                     /note="packaging signal of human immunodeficiency virus
                     type 1"
     misc_feature    1303..1536
                     /label=RRE
                     /note="The Rev response element (RRE) of HIV-1 allows for
                     Rev-dependent mRNA export from the nucleus to the
                     cytoplasm."
     CDS             1721..1765
                     /codon_start=1
                     /product="antigenic peptide corresponding to amino acids
                     655 to 669 of the HIV envelope protein gp41 (Lutje Hulsik
                     et al., 2013)"
                     /label=gp41 peptide
                     /note="recognized by the 2H10 single-chain llama nanobody"
                     /translation="KNEQELLELDKWASL"
     misc_feature    2058..2175
                     /label=cPPT/CTS
                     /note="central polypurine tract and central termination
                     sequence of HIV-1"
     promoter        2223..3401
                     /label=EF-1-alpha promoter
                     /note="strong constitutive promoter for human elongation
                     factor EF-1-alpha"
     intron          2454..3392
                     /label=EF-1-alpha intron A
                     /note="intron upstream of the start codon of human
                     EF-1-alpha"
     primer_bind     3349..3369
                     /label=EF1a-F
                     /note="Human elongation factor-1a promoter, forward primer"
     protein_bind    3421..3445
                     /gene="mutant version of attB"
                     /label=attB1
                     /bound_moiety="BP Clonase(TM)"
                     /note="recombination site for the Gateway(R) BP reaction"
     protein_bind    complement(6656..6680)
                     /gene="mutant version of attB"
                     /label=attB2
                     /bound_moiety="BP Clonase(TM)"
                     /note="recombination site for the Gateway(R) BP reaction"
     promoter        6688..6706
                     /label=T3 promoter
                     /note="promoter for bacteriophage T3 RNA polymerase"
     primer_bind     complement(6731..6750)
                     /label=T7
                     /note="T7 promoter, forward primer"
     promoter        complement(6732..6750)
                     /label=T7 promoter
                     /note="promoter for bacteriophage T7 RNA polymerase"
     protein_bind    complement(6756..6776)
                     /gene="mutant version of attB"
                     /label=attB4
                     /bound_moiety="BP Clonase(TM)"
                     /note="core recombination site for the Gateway(R) BP
                     reaction"
     CDS             6830..6871
                     /codon_start=1
                     /product="epitope tag from simian virus 5"
                     /label=V5 tag
                     /translation="GKPIPNPLLGLDST"
     misc_feature    6892..7459
                     /label=IRES
                     /note="internal ribosome entry site (IRES) of the
                     encephalomyocarditis virus (EMCV)"
     misc_feature    6909..7461
                     /label=IRES
                     /note="internal ribosome entry site (IRES) of the
                     encephalomyocarditis virus (EMCV)"
     primer_bind     complement(7053..7070)
                     /label=IRES reverse
                     /note="IRES internal ribosome entry site, reverse primer.
                     Also called pCDH-rev"
     primer_bind     7280..7299
                     /label=IRES-F
                     /note="IRES internal ribosome entry site, forward primer"
     CDS             7473..8072
                     /codon_start=1
                     /gene="pac from Streptomyces alboniger"
                     /product="puromycin N-acetyltransferase"
                     /label=PuroR
                     /note="confers resistance to puromycin"
                     /translation="MTEYKPTVRLATRDDVPRAVRTLAAAFADYPATRHTVDPDRHIER
                     VTELQELFLTRVGLDIGKVWVADDGAAVAVWTTPESVEAGAVFAEIGPRMAELSGSRLA
                     AQQQMEGLLAPHRPKEPAWFLATVGVSPDHQGKGLGSAVVLPGVEAAERAGVPAFLETS
                     APRNLPFYERLGFTVTADVEVPEGPRTWCMTRKPGA"
     primer_bind     complement(7473..7492)
                     /label=Puro-R
                     /note="Puromycin resistance gene, reverse primer. Also
                     called puro-variant-R"
     primer_bind     7969..7989
                     /label=Puro-F
                     /note="Puromycin resistance gene, forward primer"
     misc_feature    8086..8674
                     /label=WPRE
                     /note="woodchuck hepatitis virus posttranscriptional
                     regulatory element"
     primer_bind     complement(8139..8159)
                     /label=WPRE-R
                     /note="WPRE, reverse primer"
     CDS             complement(8557..8568)
                     /codon_start=1
                     /product="Factor Xa recognition and cleavage site"
                     /label=Factor Xa site
                     /translation="IEGR"
     LTR             8749..8982
                     /label=3' LTR (Delta-U3)
                     /note="self-inactivating 3' long terminal repeat (LTR) from
                     HIV-1"
     primer_bind     complement(9101..9119)
                     /label=pBRforEco
                     /note="pBR322 vectors, upsteam of EcoRI site, forward
                     primer"
     promoter        9187..9291
                     /gene="bla"
                     /label=AmpR promoter
     CDS             9292..10152
                     /codon_start=1
                     /gene="bla"
                     /product="beta-lactamase"
                     /label=AmpR
                     /note="confers resistance to ampicillin, carbenicillin, and
                     related antibiotics"
                     /translation="MSIQHFRVALIPFFAAFCLPVFAHPETLVKVKDAEDQLGARVGYI
                     ELDLNSGKILESFRPEERFPMMSTFKVLLCGAVLSRVDAGQEQLGRRIHYSQNDLVEYS
                     PVTEKHLTDGMTVRELCSAAITMSDNTAANLLLTTIGGPKELTAFLHNMGDHVTRLDRW
                     EPELNEAIPNDERDTTMPVAMATTLRKLLTGELLTLASRQQLIDWMEADKVAGPLLRSA
                     LPAGWFIADKSGAGERGSRGIIAALGPDGKPSRIVVIYTTGSQATMDERNRQIAEIGAS
                     LIKHW"
     primer_bind     complement(9510..9529)
                     /label=Amp-R
                     /note="Ampicillin resistance gene, reverse primer"
     rep_origin      10323..10911
                     /direction=RIGHT
                     /label=ori
                     /note="high-copy-number ColE1/pMB1/pBR322/pUC origin of
                     replication"
     primer_bind     10812..10831
                     /label=pBR322ori-F
                     /note="pBR322 origin, forward primer"
     primer_bind     11065..11082
                     /label=L4440
                     /note="L4440 vector, forward primer"
     primer_bind     11174..11193
                     /label=SV40pro-F
                     /note="SV40 promoter/origin, forward primer"
     protein_bind    11322..11343
                     /label=CAP binding site
                     /bound_moiety="E. coli catabolite activator protein"
                     /note="CAP binding activates transcription in the presence
                     of cAMP."
     promoter        11358..11388
                     /label=lac promoter
                     /note="promoter for the E. coli lac operon"
     protein_bind    11396..11412
                     /label=lac operator
                     /bound_moiety="lac repressor encoded by lacI"
                     /note="The lac repressor binds to the lac operator to
                     inhibit transcription in E. coli. This inhibition can be
                     relieved by adding lactose or
                     isopropyl-beta-D-thiogalactopyranoside (IPTG)."
     primer_bind     11401..11423
                     /label=M13/pUC Reverse
                     /note="In lacZ gene"
     primer_bind     11420..11436
                     /label=M13 rev
                     /note="common sequencing primer, one of multiple similar
                     variants"
     primer_bind     11420..11436
                     /label=M13 Reverse
                     /note="In lacZ gene. Also called M13-rev"
     primer_bind     11486..11505
                     /label=EBV-rev
                     /note="SV40 polyA terminator, reverse primer"
ORIGIN
        1 tggaagggct aattcactcc caaagaagac aagatatcct tgatctgtgg atctaccaca
       61 cacaaggcta cttccctgat tagcagaact acacaccagg gccaggggtc agatatccac
      121 tgacctttgg atggtgctac aagctagtac cagttgagcc agataaggta gaagaggcca
      181 ataaaggaga gaacaccagc ttgttacacc ctgtgagcct gcatgggatg gatgacccgg
      241 agagagaagt gttagagtgg aggtttgaca gccgcctagc atttcatcac gtggcccgag
      301 agctgcatcc ggagtacttc aagaactgct gatatcgagc ttgctacaag ggactttccg
      361 ctggggactt tccagggagg cgtggcctgg gcgggactgg ggagtggcga gccctcagat
      421 cctgcatata agcagctgct ttttgcctgt actgggtctc tctggttaga ccagatctga
      481 gcctgggagc tctctggcta actagggaac ccactgctta agcctcaata aagcttgcct
      541 tgagtgcttc aagtagtgtg tgcccgtctg ttgtgtgact ctggtaacta gagatccctc
      601 agaccctttt agtcagtgtg gaaaatctct agcagtggcg cccgaacagg gacttgaaag
      661 cgaaagggaa accagaggag ctctctcgac gcaggactcg gcttgctgaa gcgcgcacgg
      721 caagaggcga ggggcggcga ctggtgagta cgccaaaaat tttgactagc ggaggctaga
      781 aggagagaga tgggtgcgag agcgtcagta ttaagcgggg gagaattaga tcgcgatggg
      841 aaaaaattcg gttaaggcca gggggaaaga aaaaatataa attaaaacat atagtatggg
      901 caagcaggga gctagaacga ttcgcagtta atcctggcct gttagaaaca tcagaaggct
      961 gtagacaaat actgggacag ctacaaccat cccttcagac aggatcagaa gaacttagat
     1021 cattatataa tacagtagca accctctatt gtgtgcatca aaggatagag ataaaagaca
     1081 ccaaggaagc tttagacaag atagaggaag agcaaaacaa aagtaagacc accgcacagc
     1141 aagcggccgg ccgctgatct tcagacctgg aggaggagat atgagggaca attggagaag
     1201 tgaattatat aaatataaag tagtaaaaat tgaaccatta ggagtagcac ccaccaaggc
     1261 aaagagaaga gtggtgcaga gagaaaaaag agcagtggga ataggagctt tgttccttgg
     1321 gttcttggga gcagcaggaa gcactatggg cgcagcgtca atgacgctga cggtacaggc
     1381 cagacaatta ttgtctggta tagtgcagca gcagaacaat ttgctgaggg ctattgaggc
     1441 gcaacagcat ctgttgcaac tcacagtctg gggcatcaag cagctccagg caagaatcct
     1501 ggctgtggaa agatacctaa aggatcaaca gctcctgggg atttggggtt gctctggaaa
     1561 actcatttgc accactgctg tgccttggaa tgctagttgg agtaataaat ctctggaaca
     1621 gatttggaat cacacgacct ggatggagtg ggacagagaa attaacaatt acacaagctt
     1681 aatacactcc ttaattgaag aatcgcaaaa ccagcaagaa aagaatgaac aagaattatt
     1741 ggaattagat aaatgggcaa gtttgtggaa ttggtttaac ataacaaatt ggctgtggta
     1801 tataaaatta ttcataatga tagtaggagg cttggtaggt ttaagaatag tttttgctgt
     1861 actttctata gtgaatagag ttaggcaggg atattcacca ttatcgtttc agacccacct
     1921 cccaaccccg aggggacccg acaggcccga aggaatagaa gaagaaggtg gagagagaga
     1981 cagagacaga tccattcgat tagtgaacgg atctcgacgg tatcgccgaa ttcacaaatg
     2041 gcagtattca tccacaattt taaaagaaaa ggggggattg gggggtacag tgcaggggaa
     2101 agaatagtag acataatagc aacagacata caaactaaag aattacaaaa acaaattaca
     2161 aaaattcaaa attttcgggt ttattacagg gacagcagag atccagtttg gactagtcgt
     2221 gaggctccgg tgcccgtcag tgggcagagc gcacatcgcc cacagtcccc gagaagttgg
     2281 ggggaggggt cggcaattga accggtgcct agagaaggtg gcgcggggta aactgggaaa
     2341 gtgatgtcgt gtactggctc cgcctttttc ccgagggtgg gggagaaccg tatataagtg
     2401 cagtagtcgc cgtgaacgtt ctttttcgca acgggtttgc cgccagaaca caggtaagtg
     2461 ccgtgtgtgg ttcccgcggg cctggcctct ttacgggtta tggcccttgc gtgccttgaa
     2521 ttacttccac ctggctgcag tacgtgattc ttgatcccga gcttcgggtt ggaagtgggt
     2581 gggagagttc gaggccttgc gcttaaggag ccccttcgcc tcgtgcttga gttgaggcct
     2641 ggcctgggcg ctggggccgc cgcgtgcgaa tctggtggca ccttcgcgcc tgtctcgctg
     2701 ctttcgataa gtctctagcc atttaaaatt tttgatgacc tgctgcgacg ctttttttct
     2761 ggcaagatag tcttgtaaat gcgggccaag atctgcacac tggtatttcg gtttttgggg
     2821 ccgcgggcgg cgacggggcc cgtgcgtccc agcgcacatg ttcggcgagg cggggcctgc
     2881 gagcgcggcc accgagaatc ggacgggggt agtctcaagc tggccggcct gctctggtgc
     2941 ctggcctcgc gccgccgtgt atcgccccgc cctgggcggc aaggctggcc cggtcggcac
     3001 cagttgcgtg agcggaaaga tggccgcttc ccggccctgc tgcagggagc tcaaaatgga
     3061 ggacgcggcg ctcgggagag cgggcgggtg agtcacccac acaaaggaaa agggcctttc
     3121 cgtcctcagc cgtcgcttca tgtgactcca cggagtaccg ggcgccgtcc aggcacctcg
     3181 attagttctc gagcttttgg agtacgtcgt ctttaggttg gggggagggg ttttatgcga
     3241 tggagtttcc ccacactgag tgggtggaga ctgaagttag gccagcttgg cacttgatgt
     3301 aattctcctt ggaatttgcc ctttttgagt ttggatcttg gttcattctc aagcctcaga
     3361 cagtggttca aagttttttt cttccatttc aggtgtcgtg aagcggccct gcagatatca
     3421 acaagtttgt acaaaaaagc aggcaccatg cctccaagac catcatcagg tgaactgtgg
     3481 ggcatccact tgatgccccc aagaatccta gtagaatgtt tactaccaaa tggaatgata
     3541 gtgactttag aatgcctccg tgaggctaca ttaataacca taaagcatga actatttaaa
     3601 gaagcaagaa aataccccct ccatcaactt cttcaagatg aatcttctta cattttcgta
     3661 agtgttactc aagaagcaga aagggaagaa ttttttgatg aaacaagacg actttgtgac
     3721 cttcggcttt ttcaaccctt tttaaaagta attgaaccag taggcaaccg tgaagaaaag
     3781 atcctcaatc gagaaattgg ttttgctatc ggcatgccag tgtgtgaatt tgatatggtt
     3841 aaagatccag aagtacagga cttccgaaga aatattctga acgtttgtaa agaagctgtg
     3901 gatcttaggg acctcaattc acctcatagt agagcaatgt atgtctatcc tccaaatgta
     3961 gaatcttcac cagaattgcc aaagcacata tataataaat tagataaagg gcaaataata
     4021 gtggtgatct gggtaatagt ttctccaaat aatgacaagc agaagtatac tctgaaaatc
     4081 aaccatgact gtgtaccaga acaagtaatt gctgaagcaa tcaggaaaaa aactcgaagt
     4141 atgttgctat cctctgaaca actaaaactc tgtgttttag aatatcaggg caagtatatt
     4201 ttaaaagtgt gtggatgtga tgaatacttc ctagaaaaat atcctctgag tcagtataag
     4261 tatataagaa gctgtataat gcttgggagg atgcccaatt tgatgttgat ggctaaagaa
     4321 agcctttatt ctcaactgcc aatggactgt tttacaatgc catcttattc cagacgcatt
     4381 tccacagcta caccatatat gaatggagaa acatctacaa aatccctttg ggttataaat
     4441 agtgcactca gaataaaaat tctttgtgca acctacgtga ctgtaaatat tcgagacatt
     4501 gataagatct atgttcgaac aggtatctac catggaggag aacccttatg tgacaatgtg
     4561 aacactcaaa gagtaccttg ttccaatccc aggtggaatg aatggctgaa ttatgatata
     4621 tacattcctg atcttcctcg tgctgctcga ctttgccttt ccatttgctc tgttaaaggc
     4681 cgaaagggtg ctaaagagga acactgtcca ttggcatggg gaaatataaa cttgtttgat
     4741 tacacagaca ctctagtatc tggaaaaatg gctttgaatc tttggccagt acctcatgga
     4801 ttagaagatt tgctgaaccc tattggtgtt actggatcaa atccaaataa agaaactcca
     4861 tgcttagagt tggagtttga ctggttcagc agtgtggtaa agttcccaga tatgtcagtg
     4921 attgaagagc atgccaattg gtctgtatcc cgagaagcag gatttagcta ttcccacgca
     4981 ggactgagta acagactagc tagagacaat gaattaaggg aaaatgacaa agaacagctc
     5041 aaagcaattt ctacacgaga tcctctctct gaaatcactg agcaggagaa agattttcta
     5101 tggagtcaca gacactattg tgtaactatc cccgaaattc tacccaaatt gcttctgtct
     5161 gttaaatgga attctagaga tgaagtagcc cagatgtatt gcttggtaaa agattggcct
     5221 ccaatcaaac ctgaacaggc tatggaactt ctggactgta attacccaga tcctatggtt
     5281 cgaggttttg ctgttcggtg cttggaaaaa tatttaacag atgacaaact ttctcagtat
     5341 ttaattcagc tagtacaggt cctaaaatat gaacaatatt tggataactt gcttgtgaga
     5401 tttttactga agaaagcatt gactaatcaa aggattgggc actttttctt ttggcattta
     5461 aaatctgaga tgcacaataa aacagttagc cagaggtttg gcctgctttt ggagtcctat
     5521 tgtcgtgcat gtgggatgta tttgaagcac ctgaataggc aagtcgaggc aatggaaaag
     5581 ctcattaact taactgacat tctcaaacag gagaagaagg atgaaacaca aaaggtacag
     5641 atgaagtttt tagttgagca aatgaggcga ccagatttca tggatgctct acagggcttt
     5701 ctgtctcctc taaaccctgc tcatcaacta ggaaacctca ggcttgaaga gtgtcgaatt
     5761 atgtcctctg caaaaaggcc actgtggttg aattgggaga acccagacat catgtcagag
     5821 ttactgtttc agaacaatga gatcatcttt aaaaatgggg atgatttacg gcaagatatg
     5881 ctaacacttc aaattattcg tattatggaa aatatctggc aaaatcaagg tcttgatctt
     5941 cgaatgttac cttatggttg tctgtcaatc ggtgactgtg tgggacttat tgaggtggtg
     6001 cgaaattctc acactattat gcaaattcag tgcaaaggcg gcttgaaagg tgcactgcag
     6061 ttcaacagcc acacactaca tcagtggctc aaagacaaga acaaaggaga aatatatgat
     6121 gcagccattg acctgtttac acgttcatgt gctggatact gtgtagctac cttcattttg
     6181 ggaattggag atcgtcacaa tagtaacatc atggtgaaag acgatggaca actgtttcat
     6241 atagattttg gacacttttt ggatcacaag aagaaaaaat ttggttataa acgagaacgt
     6301 gtgccatttg ttttgacaca ggatttctta atagtgatta gtaaaggagc ccaagaatgc
     6361 acaaagacaa gagaatttga gaggtttcag gagatgtgtt acaaggctta tctagctatt
     6421 cgacagcatg ccaatctctt cataaatctt ttctcaatga tgcttggctc tggaatgcca
     6481 gaactacaat cttttgatga cattgcatac attcgaaaga ccctagcctt agataaaact
     6541 gagcaagagg ctttggagta tttcatgaaa caaatgaatg atgcacatca tggtggctgg
     6601 acaacaaaaa tggattggat cttccacaca attaaacagc atgcattgaa ctagaaccca
     6661 gctttcttgt acaaagtggt gatatccaat taaccctcac taaaggtgat atagtagtga
     6721 agaaataagt ccctatagtg agtcgtatta ccacccaact tttctataca aagtggttga
     6781 tatccagcac agtggcggcc gctcgagtct agagggcccg cggttcgaag gtaagcctat
     6841 ccctaaccct ctcctcggtc tcgattctac gcgtaccggt tagtaatgag atccctcccc
     6901 cccccctaac gttactggcc gaagccgctt ggaataaggc cggtgtgcgt ttgtctatat
     6961 gttattttcc accatattgc cgtcttttgg caatgtgagg gcccggaaac ctggccctgt
     7021 cttcttgacg agcattccta ggggtctttc ccctctcgcc aaaggaatgc aaggtctgtt
     7081 gaatgtcgtg aaggaagcag ttcctctgga agcttcttga agacaaacaa cgtctgtagc
     7141 gaccctttgc aggcagcgga accccccacc tggcgacagg tgcctctgcg gccaaaagcc
     7201 acgtgtataa gatacacctg caaaggcggc acaaccccag tgccacgttg tgagttggat
     7261 agttgtggaa agagtcaaat ggctctcctc aagcgtattc aacaaggggc tgaaggatgc
     7321 ccagaaggta ccccattgta tgggatctga tctggggcct cggtgcacat gctttacatg
     7381 tgtttagtcg aggttaaaaa aacgtctagg ccccccgaac cacggggacg tggttttcct
     7441 ttgaaaaaca cgatgataat atggccacac atatgaccga gtacaagccc acggtgcgcc
     7501 tcgccacccg cgacgacgtc cccagggccg tacgcaccct cgccgccgcg ttcgccgact
     7561 accccgccac gcgccacacc gtcgatccgg accgccacat cgagcgggtc accgagctgc
     7621 aagaactctt cctcacgcgc gtcgggctcg acatcggcaa ggtgtgggtc gcggacgacg
     7681 gcgccgcggt ggcggtctgg accacgccgg agagcgtcga agcgggggcg gtgttcgccg
     7741 agatcggccc gcgcatggcc gagttgagcg gttcccggct ggccgcgcag caacagatgg
     7801 aaggcctcct ggcgccgcac cggcccaagg agcccgcgtg gttcctggcc accgtcggcg
     7861 tctcgcccga ccaccagggc aagggtctgg gcagcgccgt cgtgctcccc ggagtggagg
     7921 cggccgagcg cgccggggtg cccgccttcc tggagacctc cgcgccccgc aacctcccct
     7981 tctacgagcg gctcggcttc accgtcaccg ccgacgtcga ggtgcccgaa ggaccgcgca
     8041 cctggtgcat gacccgcaag cccggtgcct aaatcgatag atcctaatca acctctggat
     8101 tacaaaattt gtgaaagatt gactggtatt cttaactatg ttgctccttt tacgctatgt
     8161 ggatacgctg ctttaatgcc tttgtatcat gctattgctt cccgtatggc tttcattttc
     8221 tcctccttgt ataaatcctg gttgctgtct ctttatgagg agttgtggcc cgttgtcagg
     8281 caacgtggcg tggtgtgcac tgtgtttgct gacgcaaccc ccactggttg gggcattgcc
     8341 accacctgtc agctcctttc cgggactttc gctttccccc tccctattgc cacggcggaa
     8401 ctcatcgccg cctgccttgc ccgctgctgg acaggggctc ggctgttggg cactgacaat
     8461 tccgtggtgt tgtcggggaa atcatcgtcc tttccttggc tgctcgcctg tgttgccacc
     8521 tggattctgc gcgggacgtc cttctgctac gtcccttcgg ccctcaatcc agcggacctt
     8581 ccttcccgcg gcctgctgcc ggctctgcgg cctcttccgc gtcttcgcct tcgccctcag
     8641 acgagtcgga tctccctttg ggccgcctcc ccgcctgaga tcctttaaga ccaatgactt
     8701 acaaggcagc tgtagatctt agccactttt taaaagaaaa ggggggactg gaagggctaa
     8761 ttcactccca acgaagacaa gatctgcttt ttgcttgtac tgggtctctc tggttagacc
     8821 agatctgagc ctgggagctc tctggctaac tagggaaccc actgcttaag cctcaataaa
     8881 gcttgccttg agtgcttcaa gtagtgtgtg cccgtctgtt gtgtgactct ggtaactaga
     8941 gatccctcag acccttttag tcagtgtgga aaatctctag cagtagtagt tcatgtcatc
     9001 ttattattca gtatttataa cttgcaaaga aatgaatatc agagagtgag aggcccgggt
     9061 taattaagga aagggctaga tcattcttga agacgaaagg gcctcgtgat acgcctattt
     9121 ttataggtta atgtcatgat aataatggtt tcttagacgt caggtggcac ttttcgggga
     9181 aatgtgcgcg gaacccctat ttgtttattt ttctaaatac attcaaatat gtatccgctc
     9241 atgagacaat aaccctgata aatgcttcaa taatattgaa aaaggaagag tatgagtatt
     9301 caacatttcc gtgtcgccct tattcccttt tttgcggcat tttgccttcc tgtttttgct
     9361 cacccagaaa cgctggtgaa agtaaaagat gctgaagatc agttgggtgc acgagtgggt
     9421 tacatcgaac tggatctcaa cagcggtaag atccttgaga gttttcgccc cgaagaacgt
     9481 tttccaatga tgagcacttt taaagttctg ctatgtggcg cggtattatc ccgtgttgac
     9541 gccgggcaag agcaactcgg tcgccgcata cactattctc agaatgactt ggttgagtac
     9601 tcaccagtca cagaaaagca tcttacggat ggcatgacag taagagaatt atgcagtgct
     9661 gccataacca tgagtgataa cactgcggcc aacttacttc tgacaacgat cggaggaccg
     9721 aaggagctaa ccgctttttt gcacaacatg ggggatcatg taactcgcct tgatcgttgg
     9781 gaaccggagc tgaatgaagc cataccaaac gacgagcgtg acaccacgat gcctgtagca
     9841 atggcaacaa cgttgcgcaa actattaact ggcgaactac ttactctagc ttcccggcaa
     9901 caattaatag actggatgga ggcggataaa gttgcaggac cacttctgcg ctcggccctt
     9961 ccggctggct ggtttattgc tgataaatct ggagccggtg agcgtgggtc tcgcggtatc
    10021 attgcagcac tggggccaga tggtaagccc tcccgtatcg tagttatcta cacgacgggg
    10081 agtcaggcaa ctatggatga acgaaataga cagatcgctg agataggtgc ctcactgatt
    10141 aagcattggt aactgtcaga ccaagtttac tcatatatac tttagattga tttaaaactt
    10201 catttttaat ttaaaaggat ctaggtgaag atcctttttg ataatctcat gaccaaaatc
    10261 ccttaacgtg agttttcgtt ccactgagcg tcagaccccg tagaaaagat caaaggatct
    10321 tcttgagatc ctttttttct gcgcgtaatc tgctgcttgc aaacaaaaaa accaccgcta
    10381 ccagcggtgg tttgtttgcc ggatcaagag ctaccaactc tttttccgaa ggtaactggc
    10441 ttcagcagag cgcagatacc aaatactgtt cttctagtgt agccgtagtt aggccaccac
    10501 ttcaagaact ctgtagcacc gcctacatac ctcgctctgc taatcctgtt accagtggct
    10561 gctgccagtg gcgataagtc gtgtcttacc gggttggact caagacgata gttaccggat
    10621 aaggcgcagc ggtcgggctg aacggggggt tcgtgcacac agcccagctt ggagcgaacg
    10681 acctacaccg aactgagata cctacagcgt gagctatgag aaagcgccac gcttcccgaa
    10741 gggagaaagg cggacaggta tccggtaagc ggcagggtcg gaacaggaga gcgcacgagg
    10801 gagcttccag ggggaaacgc ctggtatctt tatagtcctg tcgggtttcg ccacctctga
    10861 cttgagcgtc gatttttgtg atgctcgtca ggggggcgga gcctatggaa aaacgccagc
    10921 aacgcggcct ttttacggtt cctggccttt tgctggcctt ttgctcacat gttctttcct
    10981 gcgttatccc ctgattctgt ggataaccgt attaccgcct ttgagtgagc tgataccgct
    11041 cgccgcagcc gaacgaccga gcgcagcgag tcagtgagcg aggaagcgga agagcgccca
    11101 atacgcaaac cgcctctccc cgcgcgttgg ccgattcatt aatgcagcaa gctcatggct
    11161 gactaatttt ttttatttat gcagaggccg aggccgcctc ggcctctgag ctattccaga
    11221 agtagtgagg aggctttttt ggaggcctag gcttttgcaa aaagctcccc gtggcacgac
    11281 aggtttcccg actggaaagc gggcagtgag cgcaacgcaa ttaatgtgag ttagctcact
    11341 cattaggcac cccaggcttt acactttatg cttccggctc gtatgttgtg tggaattgtg
    11401 agcggataac aatttcacac aggaaacagc tatgacatga ttacgaattt cacaaataaa
    11461 gcattttttt cactgcattc tagttgtggt ttgtccaaac tcatcaatgt atcttatcat
    11521 gtctggatca actggataac tcaagctaac caaaatcatc ccaaacttcc caccccatac
    11581 cctattacca ctgccaatta cctgtggttt catttactct aaacctgtga ttcctctgaa
    11641 ttattttcat tttaaagaaa ttgtatttgt taaatatgta ctacaaactt agtagt
//
