>Addgene plasmid #116518 | pHAGE-PIK3CA-N345T | depositor partial sequence | sequence record 219392 | insert
ATGCCTCCACGACCATCATCAGGTGAACTGTGGGGCATCCACTTGATGCCCCCAAGAATCCTAGTAGAAT
GTTTACTACCAAATGGAATGATAGTGACTTTAGAATGCCTCCGTGAGGCTACATTAATAACCATAAAGCA
TGAACTATTTAAAGAAGCAAGAAAATACCCCCTCCATCAACTTCTTCAAGATGAATCTTCTTACATTTTC
GTAAGTGTTACTCAAGAAGCAGAAAGGGAAGAATTTTTTGATGAAACAAGACGACTTTGTGACCTTCGGC
TTTTTCAACCCTTTTTAAAAGTAATTGAACCAGTAGGCAACCGTGAAGAAAAGATCCTCAATCGAGAAAT
TGGTTTTGCTATCGGCATGCCAGTGTGTGAATTTGATATGGTTAAAGATCCAGAAGTACAGGACTTCCGA
AGAAATATTCTGAACGTTTGTAAAGAAGCTGTGGATCTTAGGGACCTCAATTCACCTCATAGTAGAGCAA
TGTATGTCTATCCTCCAAATGTAGAATCTTCACCAGAATTGCCAAAGCACATATATAATAAATTAGATAA
AGGGCAAATAATAGTGGTGATCTGGGTAATAGTTTCTCCAAATAATGACAAGCAGAAGTATACTCTGAAA
ATCAACCATGACTGTGTACCAGAACAAGTAATTGCTGAAGCAATCAGGAAAAAAACTCGAAGTATGTTGC
TATCCTCTGAACAACTAAAACTCTGTGTTTTAGAATATCAGGGCAAGTATATTTTAAAAGTGTGTGGATG
TGATGAATACTTCCTAGAAAAATATCCTCTGAGTCAGTATAAGTATATAAGAAGCTGTATAATGCTTGGG
AGGATGCCCAATTTGATGTTGATGGCTAAAGAAAGCCTTTATTCTCAACTGCCAATGGACTGTTTTACAA
TGCCATCTTATTCCAGACGCATTTCCACAGCTACACCATATATGAATGGAGAAACATCTACAAAATCCCT
TTGGGTTATAAATAGTGCACTCAGAATAAAAATTCTTTGTGCAACCTACGTGACTGTAAATATTCGAGAC
ATTGATAAGATCTATGTTCGAACAGGTATCTACCATGGAGGAGAACCCTTATGTGACAATGTGAACACTC
AAAGAGTACCTTGTTCCAATCCCAGGTGGAATGAATGGCTGAATTATGATATATACATTCCTGATCTTCC
TCGTGCTGCTCGACTTTGCCTTTCCATTTGCTCTGTTAAAGGCCGAAAGGGTGCTAAAGAGGAACACTGT
CCATTGGCATGGGGAAATATAAACTTGTTTGATTACACAGACACTCTAGTATCTGGAAAAATGGCTTTGA
ATCTTTGGCCAGTACCTCATGGATTAGAAGATTTGCTGAACCCTATTGGTGTTACTGGATCAAATCCAAA
TAAAGAAACTCCATGCTTAGAGTTGGAGTTTGACTGGTTCAGCAGTGTGGTAAAGTTCCCAGATATGTCA
GTGATTGAAGAGCATGCCAATTGGTCTGTATCCCGAGAAGCAGGATTTAGCTATTCCCACGCAGGACTGA
GTAACAGACTAGCTAGAGACAATGAATTAAGGGAAAATGACAAAGAACAGCTCAAAGCAATTTCTACACG
AGATCCTCTCTCTGAAATCACTGAGCAGGAGAAAGATTTTCTATGGAGTCACAGACACTATTGTGTAACT
ATCCCCGAAATTCTACCCAAATTGCTTCTGTCTGTTAAATGGAATTCTAGAGATGAAGTAGCCCAGATGT
ATTGCTTGGTAAAAGATTGGCCTCCAATCAAACCTGAACAGGCTATGGAACTTCTGGACTGTAATTACCC
AGATCCTATGGTTCGAGGTTTTGCTGTTCGGTGCTTGGAAAAATATTTAACAGATGACAAACTTTCTCAG
TATTTAATTCAGCTAGTACAGGTCCTAAAATATGAACAATATTTGGATAACTTGCTTGTGAGATTTTTAC
TGAAGAAAGCATTGACTAATCAAAGGATTGGGCACTTTTTCTTTTGGCATTTAAAATCTGAGATGCACAA
TAAAACAGTTAGCCAGAGGTTTGGCCTGCTTTTGGAGTCCTATTGTCGTGCATGTGGGATGTATTTGAAG
CACCTGAATAGGCAAGTCGAGGCAATGGAAAAGCTCATTAACTTAACTGACATTCTCAAACAGGAGAAGA
AGGATGAAACACAAAAGGTACAGATGAAGTTTTTAGTTGAGCAAATGAGGCGACCAGATTTCATGGATGC
TCTACAGGGCTTTCTGTCTCCTCTAAACCCTGCTCATCAACTAGGAAACCTCAGGCTTGAAGAGTGTCGA
ATTATGTCCTCTGCAAAAAGGCCACTGTGGTTGAATTGGGAGAACCCAGACATCATGTCAGAGTTACTGT
TTCAGAACAATGAGATCATCTTTAAAAATGGGGATGATTTACGGCAAGATATGCTAACACTTCAAATTAT
TCGTATTATGGAAAATATCTGGCAAAATCAAGGTCTTGATCTTCGAATGTTACCTTATGGTTGTCTGTCA
ATCGGTGACTGTGTGGGACTTATTGAGGTGGTGCGAAATTCTCACACTATTATGCAAATTCAGTGCAAAG
GCGGCTTGAAAGGTGCACTGCAGTTCAACAGCCACACACTACATCAGTGGCTCAAAGACAAGAACAAAGG
AGAAATATATGATGCAGCCATTGACCTGTTTACACGTTCATGTGCTGGATACTGTGTAGCTACCTTCATT
TTGGGAATTGGAGATCGTCACAATAGTAACATCATGGTGAAAGACGATGGACAACTGTTTCATATAGATT
TTGGACACTTTTTGGATCACAAGAAGAAAAAATTTGGTTATAAACGAGAACGTGTGCCATTTGTTTTGAC
ACAGGATTTCTTAATAGTGATTAGTAAAGGAGCCCAAGAATGCACAAAGACAAGAGAATTTGAGAGGTTT
CAGGAGATGTGTTACAAGGCTTATCTAGCTATTCGACAGCATGCCAATCTCTTCATAAATCTTTTCTCAA
TGATGCTTGGCTCTGGAATGCCAGAACTACAATCTTTTGATGACATTGCATACATTCGAAAGACCCTAGC
CTTAGATAAAACTGAGCAAGAGGCTTTGGAGTATTTCATGAAACAAATGAATGATGCACATCATGGTGGC
TGGACAACAAAAATGGATTGGATCTTCCACACAATTAAACAGCATGCATTGAACTGA
